>Addgene plasmid #216465 | pPOM036_P7_3"Ura4 | addgene full sequence | sequence record 432969 | Addgene NGS Result
CGAACTGAGATACCTACAGCGTGAGCTATGAGAAAGCGCCACGCTTCCCGAAGGGAGAAAGGCGGACAGG
TATCCGGTAAGCGGCAGGGTCGGAACAGGAGAGCGCACGAGGGAGCTTCCAGGGGGAAACGCCTGGTATC
TTTATAGTCCTGTCGGGTTTCGCCACCTCTGACTTGAGCGTCGATTTTTGTGATGCTCGTCAGGGGGGCG
GAGCCTATGGAAAAACGCCAGCAACGCGGCCTTTTTACGGTTCCTGGCCTTTTGCTGGCCTTTTGCTCAC
ATGTTCTTTCCTGCGTTATCCCCTGATTCTGTGGATAACCGTAGTCGGTCTCAGAGTTTATTATTCAAAA
CTAGTATACTTTTTCTCGGAGTATAATACACAATATCGGTGCAAATAGGTTTTAAAATTGCTCCAATCAC
ATGTTCTTAAGAAAAAAACGTCAAAAGAAATCTAAGTATTCCCAAAATAATTCCTCCTGACATGAGAAGA
ATAAAAAACACTAAGATGCATTGTCAGTATGAAACACAAGCCAAAGTTGCTAACAATAGGATCAATTCTT
ACTTACTGGCAATGTTACGAGGAATCTTGGTAGGAGGATGTTTGGCAACATAACGTTCTTTTGAATTTGT
TTTTACACGACGAGTAATGTTCTTCTGAAACTGTGTGTTTGCACGACGCTGAGAGGGAGTTTGAACCGTC
TAAAAGACATAGTTAGGATCCATGATGCACAGATTTCTAAAGATAAAACTACTTACAGGCATGTTGGTTT
ATTAAAAAAGAAAAACAGGAATGATAAGAGGGAAAGAATACGTGTACAGAGCACCGATGAGACCAGACCA
ATAAAAAACGCCCGGCGGCAACCGAGCGTTCTGAACAAATCCAGATGGAGTTCTGAGGTCATTACTGGAT
CTATCAACAGGAGTCCAAGCGAGCTCGATATCAAATTACGCCCCGCCCTGCCACTCATCGCAGTACTGTT
GTAATTCATTAAGCATTCTGCCGACATGGAAGCCATCACAAACGGCATGATGAACCTGAATCGCCAGCGG
CATCAGCACCTTGTCGCCTTGCGTATAATATTTGCCCATGGTGAAAACGGGGGCGAAGAAGTTGTCCATA
TTGGCCACGTTTAAATCAAAACTGGTGAAACTCACCCAGGGATTGGCTGAAACGAAAAACATATTCTCAA
TAAACCCTTTAGGGAAATAGGCCAGGTTTTCACCGTAACACGCCACATCTTGCGAATATATGTGTAGAAA
CTGCCGGAAATCGTCGTGGTATTCACTCCAGAGCGATGAAAACGTTTCAGTTTGCTCATGGAAAACGGTG
TAACAAGGGTGAACACTATCCCATATCACCAGCTCACCGTCTTTCATTGCCATACGAAATTCCGGATGAG
CATTCATCAGGCGGGCAAGAATGTGAATAAAGGCCGGATAAAACTTGTGCTTATTTTTCTTTACGGTCTT
TAAAAAGGCCGTAATATCCAGCTGAACGGTCTGGTTATAGGTACATTGAGCAACTGACTGAAATGCCTCA
AAATGTTCTTTACGATGCCATTGGGATATATCAACGGTGGTATATCCAGTGATTTTTTTCTCCATTTTAG
CTTCCTTAGCTCCTGAAAATCTCGATAACTCAAAAAATACGCCCGGTAGTGATCTTATTTCATTATGGTG
AAAGTTGGAACCTCTTACGTGCCCGATCAATCATGACCAAAATCCCTTAACGTGAGTTTTCGTTCCACTG
AGCGTCAGACCCCGTAGAAAAGATCAAAGGATCTTCTTGAGATCCTTTTTTTCTGCGCGTAATCTGCTGC
TTGCAAACAAAAAAACCACCGCTACCAGCGGTGGTTTGTTTGCCGGATCAAGAGCTACCAACTCTTTTTC
CGAAGGTAACTGGCTTCAGCAGAGCGCAGATACCAAATACTGTTCTTCTAGTGTAGCCGTAGTTAGGCCA
CCACTTCAAGAACTCTGTAGCACCGCCTACATACCTCGCTCTGCTAATCCTGTTACCAGTGGCTGCTGCC
AGTGGCGATAAGTCGTGTCTTACCGGGTTGGACTCAAGACGATAGTTACCGGATAAGGCGCAGCGGTCGG
GCTGAACGGGGGGTTCGTGCACACAGCCCAGCTTGGAGCGAACGACCTACAC
Features (pLannotate 1.2.2; 5 found; start..end, strand, type, name):
    430..699     -  CDS            tam14: TAM14_SCHPO - Experimental evidence at transcript level: Swiss-Prot protein existence level 2. May interact with target proteins during translocation into the lumen of the endoplasmic reticulum. May protect unfolded target proteins against degradation and facilitate correct glycosylation (By similarity). From Schizosaccharomyces pombe (strain 972 / ATCC 24843) (Fission yeast).
    841..875     -  terminator     lambda t0 terminator: minimal transcription terminator from phage lambda (Scholtissek and Grosse, 1987)
    949..1605    -  CDS            cat: CAT_ECOLX - Experimental evidence at protein level: Swiss-Prot protein existence level 1. This enzyme is an effector of chloramphenicol resistance in bacteria. From Escherichia coli. This protein is used as a marker in many commonly used cloning vectors, such as pACYC184.
   1606..1703    -  promoter       cat promoter: promoter of the E. coli cat gene encoding chloramphenicol acetyltransferase
   1787..223     +  rep_origin     ori (across the origin): high-copy-number ColE1/pMB1/pBR322/pUC origin of replication
