[The description below was written by a language model from this plasmid's Addgene catalogue record and pLannotate feature annotations shown in this document.]
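Description:
pPOM036_P7_3"Ura4 is a part plasmid from the POMBOX fission yeast cloning toolkit, built in the pYTK001 entry backbone and following the YeastToolkit MoClo grammar. It stores a single modular element, a type 7 part, which in this scheme supplies the 3' homology arm used to direct chromosomal integration of an assembled cassette. The plasmid is maintained only in E. coli. It carries a high-copy ColE1/pUC-type origin and a chloramphenicol acetyltransferase gene driven by its native cat promoter and followed by a lambda t0 terminator. No yeast origin or yeast selectable marker is annotated, as expected for a storage vector rather than a yeast-replicating plasmid.

The insert is genomic sequence from Schizosaccharomyces pombe lying downstream of the ura4 locus, domesticated by removing internal BsaI and BsmBI sites so that it is compatible with Golden Gate assembly. The feature table detects a reverse-strand coding sequence matching tam14 within this region, which is most simply read as a neighbouring gene captured in the homology arm, not a deliberately expressed payload. No promoter or tag is associated with it in the record. The catalogue lists the insert as 2196 bp, whereas the full sequenced plasmid is only 2,152 nt and the space outside the backbone features is well under 1 kb. The stated size therefore cannot refer to the arm alone, and the record does not resolve this discrepancy.

In use, the part would be combined by Golden Gate with a matching 5' ura4 homology arm and other toolkit parts to build constructs that integrate into the S. pombe genome by homologous recombination.
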