Addgene plasmid #216465: pPOM036_P7_3"Ura4
Purpose: 3' homology arm for S. pombe genomic integration. Part type 7 following the YeastToolkit MoClo grammar.
Depositing lab: Tomáš Pluskal. Depositing organization: Institute of Organic Chemistry and Biochemistry, Academy of Sciences of the Czech Republic. Publication: POMBOX: A Fission Yeast Cloning Toolkit for Molecular and Synthetic Biology. Hebra T, Smrckova H, Elkatmis B, Prevorovsky M, Pluskal T. ACS Synth Biol. 2023 Nov 22. doi: 10.1021/acssynbio.3c00529. PubMed 37991801.
Backbone
  Vector backbone: pYTK001
  Vector type: Yeast Expression, Synthetic Biology
Growth in bacteria
  Bacterial resistance: Chloramphenicol, 25 μg/mL
  Growth temperature: 37°C
  Growth strain: DH5alpha
  Copy number: High Copy
Gene/Insert
  Gene/Insert name: 3''ura4
  Species: S. pombe (fission yeast)
  Insert size (bp): 2196
  Mutation: Removal of any BsaI // BsmBI restriction site
  Cloning method: Golden Gate
  Sequencing primers: 5′ N/A
Terms and licenses: Academic/Nonprofit Terms; Industry Terms: Not Available to Industry
How to cite: pPOM036_P7_3"Ura4 was a gift from Tomáš Pluskal (Addgene plasmid # 216465 ; http://n2t.net/addgene:216465 ; RRID:Addgene_216465)
